>Addgene plasmid #57898 | mKO2-Talin-R-15 | depositor partial sequence | sequence record 89049 | insert sequence
GAACGTCAGATCCGCTAGCGCTACCGGTCGCCACCATGGTGAGTGTGATTAAACCAGAGATGAAGATGAG
GTACTACATGGACGGCTCCGTCAATGGGCATGAGTTCACAATTGAAGGTGAAGGCACAGGCAGACCTTAC
GAGGGACATCAAGAGATGACACTACGCGTCACAATGGCCGAGGGCGGGCCAATGCCTTTCGCGTTTGACT
TAGTGTCACACGTGTTCTGTTACGGCCACAGAGTATTTACTAAATATCCAGAAGAGATACCAGACTATTT
CAAACAAGCATTTCCTGAAGGCCTGTCATGGGAAAGGTCGTTGGAGTTCGAAGATGGTGGGTCCGCTTCA
GTCAGTGCGCATATAAGCCTTAGAGGAAACACCTTCTACCACAAATCCAAATTTACTGGGGTTAACTTTC
CTGCCGATGGTCCTATCATGCAAAACCAAAGTGTTGATTGGGAGCCATCAACCGAGAAAATTACTGCCAG
CGACGGAGTTCTGAAGGGTGATGTTACGATGTACCTAAAACTTGAAGGAGGCGGCAATCACAAATGCCAA
ATGAAGACTACTTACAAGGCGGCAAAAGAGATTCTTGAAATGCCAGGAGACCATTACATCGGCCATCGCC
TCGTCAGGAAAACCGAAGGCAACATTACTGAGCAGGTAGAAGATGCAGTAGCTCATAGCTCCGGACTCAG
ATCTCGAGCTCAAGCTAGCTTCGAATTCGCCACCATGCAGCAGTACAACCGAGTGGGGAAAGTGGAGCAC
GGCTCTGTGGCTCTGCCAGCCATCATGCGCTCTGGAGCCTCTGGTCCTGAGAATTTCCAGGTGGGGAGCA
TGCCACCTGCCCAGCAGCAGATCACCAGTGGCCAGATGCACCGAGGACACATGCCACCTCTGACTTCAGC
CCAGCAGGCGCTCACTGGAACCATTAACTCCAGCATGCAGGCTGTGCAGGCTGCCCAGGCCACTCTGGAT
GACTTTGAGACTCTACCCCCTCTTGGCCAGGATGCTGCCTCCAAAGCTTGGCGTAAGAACAAGATGGATG
AATCAAAGCATGAGATCCACTCCCAGGTAGATGCCATCACAGCTGGCACTGCCTCTGTGGTAAACCTGAC
AGCAGGAGATCCTGCAGAGACAGACTATACAGCAGTGGGCTGTGCAGTCACCACCATCTCTTCCAACCTG
ACGGAGATGTCCCGTGGGGTGAAGCTATTGGCTGCCCTGCTGGAGGATGAAGGCGGCAATGGCCGGCCCC
TTCTGCAAGCAGCAAAGGGCCTTGCAGGGGCTGTGTCGGAACTGCTTCGCAGTGCTCAGCCCGCCAGCGC
TGAGCCTCGTCAGAACCTGCTGCAGGCAGCCGGGAACGTGGGCCAGGCCAGTGGGGAGCTGTTGCAGCAA
ATTGGGGAAAGTGACACTGACCCCCACTTCCAGGATGTTCTAATGCAGCTAGCAAACGCAGTGGCAAGTG
CTGCAGCCGCCCTGGTCCTCAAGGCCAAGAGTGTGGCCCAGCGCACAGAGGATTCCGGGCTTCAGACCCA
AGTGATTGCTGCAGCTACGCAATGTGCTCTGTCCACTTCCCAGCTGGTGGCCTGTACCAAGGTGGTAGCA
CCTACAATCAGCTCACCTGTGTGCCAAGAACAGCTAGTCGAGGCTGGGCGACTGGTGGCCAAAGCTGTGG
AGGGCTGTGTGTCTGCCTCGCAAGCAGCTACAGAAGATGGACAGCTGCTTCGAGGGGTAGGAGCAGCAGC
CACGGCTGTCACCCAGGCCCTCAATGAGCTGCTGCAGCACGTGAAGGCCCACGCCACCGGAGCTGGGCCT
GCCGGTCGGTATGACCAAGCCACTGATACCATCCTCACCGTCACTGAAAACATCTTCAGCTCCATGGGTG
ATGCTGGGGAGATGGTGCGCCAGGCCCGCATCCTGGCCCAAGCCACCTCAGACCTGGTCAATGCTATCAA
GGCCGATGCTGAGGGGGAGAGTGATCTGGAGAACTCTAGAAAGCTCCTGAGTGCTGCCAAGATCCTCGCT
GATGCCACCGCCAAGATGGTGGAGGCGGCCAAGGGAGCAGCCGCCCACCCTGACAGTGAGGAACAGCAGC
AGCGACTGCGTGAAGCAGCTGAGGGGCTTCGCATGGCCACCAATGCAGCTGCGCAGAACGCCATCAAGAA
GAAGTTGGTGCAGCGCCTGGAGCATGCAGCCAAGCAAGCTGCAGCCTCTGCAACACAGACCATTGCTGCA
GCCCAACATGCAGCCTCTGCCCCCAAGGCCTCTGCGGGCCCCCAGCCCCTACTGGTGCAGAGCTGTAAGG
CCGTGGCAGAGCAGATTCCGTTGCTGGTGCAGGGTGTCCGAGGAAGTCAAGCTCAGCCTGACAGCCCTAG
TGCTCAGCTCGCCCTCATTGCTGCCAGCCAGAGCTTCCTGCAGCCAGGTGGGAAGATGGTGGCAGCGGCA
AAAGCCTCAGTGCCAACAATTCAGGACCAGGCTTCAGCGATGCAGCTGAGTCAGTGCGCAAAGAACCTAG
GCACTGCCCTGGCCGAGCTGCGCACTGCTGCTCAGAAGGCTCAGGAGGCATGTGGACCTTTGGAGATGGA
TTCTGCACTGAGTGTTGTACAAAATCTAGAGAAAGACCTACAGGAAATAAAAGCAGCAGCTCGAGATGGC
AAGCTTAAGCCCTTACCTGGGGAAACAATGGAGAAGTGTACCCAAGATCTTGGCAACAGCACCAAAGCGG
TGAGCTCTGCCATCGCCAAGCTGCTGGGGGAGATTGCCCAGGGCAATGAGAACTATGCAGGTATTGCAGC
TCGGGATGTAGCTGGTGGACTAAGGTCACTAGCCCAGGCTGCGCGGGGTGTGGCTGCGCTGACATCAGAT
CCTGCAGTGCAGGCCATTGTGCTTGACACAGCCAGCGACGTTCTGGACAAGGCCAGCAGCCTCATTGAAG
AGGCAAAAAAAGCATCTGGACACCCAGGGGACCCAGAAAGCCAGCAAAGGCTTGCTCAGGTAGCTAAAGC
AGTGACCCAAGCCCTGAACCGCTGTGTCAGCTGCCTGCCTGGCCAAAGAGACGTGGATAATGCCCTACGA
GCCGTTGGAGATGCCAGCAAGCGACTCCTGAGTGACTTGCTTCCTCCAAGCACGGGGACATTTCAAGAAG
CACAGAGCCGATTGAATGAAGCTGCAGCTGGGTTAAATCAGGCCGCCACAGAACTGGTGCAAGCCTCCCG
AGGAACTCCTCAGGACCTGGCTCGGGCCTCCGGCCGATTTGGACAGGACTTCAGCACCTTCCTGGAAGCT
GGTGTGGAGATGGCCGGACAGGCCCCGAGCCAGGAGGACCGAGCCCAGGTGGTGTCCAACCTGAAGGGCA
TATCCATGTCTTCAAGCAAACTTCTCCTTGCCGCTAAGGCCTTGTCCACAGACCCTGCTTCTCCCAACCT
CAAGAGTCAGCTGGCTGCGGCTGCCCGGGCAGTGACGGACAGCATCAACCAGCTCATCACCATGTGCACC
CAGCAGGCACCTGGCCAGAAGGAGTGTGACAATGCACTTCGGCAGCTAGAGACAGTCCGAGAACTCCTGG
AGAATCCAGTCCAGCCCATCAACGACATGTCCTACTTCGGTTGCTTGGACAGTGTCATGGAGAACTCCAA
GGTCCTAGGTGAGGCCATGACTGGCATCTCCCAAAATGCCAAGAATGGAAATCTGCCGGAGTTTGGAGAT
GCCATTGCCACAGCCTCCAAGGCTCTCTGTGGCTTCACGGAGGCAGCCGCACAGGCAGCATATCTAGTTG
GTGTCTCTGACCCCAACAGCCAAGCTGGACAGCAAGGACTGGTGGAACCCACACAGTTTGCCCGTGCAAA
CCAGGCAATTCAGATGGCCTGTCAGAGTCTGGGGGAGCCTGGCTGTACCCAGGCCCAGGTGTTATCTGCA
GCCACTATTGTAGCCAAACACACATCTGCATTGTGTAACAGCTGTCGCCTGGCTTCCGCTAGGACTGCCA
ATCCCACTGCCAAGCGCCAGTTTGTACAGTCAGCCAAGGAGGTGGCCAACAGTACAGCCAATCTTGTCAA
GACCATCAAGGCACTAGATGGGGACTTCACAGAAGAGAACCGTGCCCAGTGCCGAGCAGCCACAGCCCCT
CTGCTGGAAGCTGTGGATAACCTGAGTGCCTTTGCCTCCAACCCTGAGTTCTCCAGCGTCCCTGCCCAGA
TCAGCCCTGAGGGCAGAGCAGCCATGGAGCCCATTGTAATCTCTGCTAAGACAATGTTGGAGAGTGCTGG
AGGGCTCATCCAGACAGCTCGGGCGTTAGCAGTCAATCCCCGAGACCCCCCACGTTGGTCTGTGCTAGCT
GGCCACTCTCGGACTGTCTCAGATTCCATCAAGAAACTTATTACAAGCATGAGGGACAAAGCCCCAGGGC
AGCTGGAGTGTGAGACAGCCATTGCGGCTCTGAACAGCTGCTTGCGGGACCTAGATCAGGCTTCGCTTGC
CGCTGTCAGCCAGCAGCTTGCTCCCCGTGAAGGAATCTCTCAAGAGGCTTTGCACACCCAGATGCTCACT
GCAGTGCAAGAAATTTCTCATCTCATTGAGCCGCTGGCCAGCGCTGCTCGGGCTGAAGCCTCCCAGCTGG
GACACAAGGTGTCCCAAATGGCCCAGTACTTTGAACCACTCACCCTGGCTGCAGTGGGTGCTGCGTCTAA
GACCCTGAGCCACCCGCAGCAGATGGCACTTCTGGACCAGACTAAAACGTTGGCAGAGTCTGCCTTGCAG
TTGCTATATACTGCCAAGGAGGCTGGTGGTAACCCCAAGCAAGCAGCACACACCCAGGAAGCCCTGGAGG
AGGCTGTGCAGATGATGACAGAGGCCGTAGAAGACCTGACGACGACCCTCAACGAAGCAGCCAGTGCTGC
AGGAGTCGTTGGCGGCATGGTGGACTCTATCACTCAGGCCATCAACCAGCTAGATGAAGGACCTATGGGT
GACCCAGAAGGCTCATTCGTAGATTACCAGACAACCATGGTGAGGACAGCCAAGGCCATTGCTGTCACTG
TTCAGGAGATGGTAACCAAGTCAAACACCAGCCCTGAAGAGCTAGGCCCTCTTGCCAACCAGCTGACCAG
TGACTATGGCCGACTGGCCTCACAAGCCAAGCCTGCAGCTGTGGCTGCTGAAAATGAAGAGATAGGCGCT
CACATCAAACACCGAGTACAGGAGCTGGGCCATGGCTGCTCTGCTCTGGTCACCAAGGCAGGTGCCTTGC
AGTGTAGCCCCAGTGATGTCTACACCAAGAAGGAGCTCATAGAGTGTGCCCGCAGAGTGTCAGAGAAGGT
CTCCCATGTTCTGGCTGCACTCCAGGCTGGGAATCGTGGTACCCAGGCCTGCATTACAGCAGCCAGTGCT
GTGTCTGGTATCATTGCTGACCTCGACACCACCATCATGTTCGCTACTGCTGGCACACTTAACCGTGAGG
GTGCTGAAACTTTTGCTGACCACCGGGAGGGTATCTTAAAGACAGCAAAGGTTCTTGTGGAGGACACCAA
GGTCCTAGTGCAGAATGCAGCTGGGAGCCAGGAGAAGTTGGCACAAGCCGCCCAGTCCTCCGTGGCCACC
ATTACCCGCCTCGCTGATGTGGTCAAGCTCGGTGCAGCCAGCCTAGGAGCCGAAGACCCTGAAACTCAGG
TGGTGCTGATCAATGCAGTAAAGGACGTAGCCAAGGCCCTGGGTGACCTCATCAGCGCTACGAAGGCTGC
AGCGGGCAAAGTTGGGGATGACCCTGCAGTGTGGCAGCTCAAGAACTCTGCCAAGGTGATGGTGACCAAT
GTGACATCATTGCTCAAGACAGTGAAGGCTGTGGAAGATGAGGCCACCAAAGGCACACGGGCCCTAGAGA
AGACCTCTACCCCTGAAGACTTCATCCGAATGACCAAGGGTATTACTATGGCAACAGCCAAAGCCGTTGC
TGCTGGCAATTCCTGTCGACAGGAAGATGTCATTGCCACAGCCAATCTGAGCCGACGGGCTATTGCGGAC
ATGCTTCGGGCTTGCAAGGAAGCAGCTTTCCACCCAGAAGTGGCGCCTGATGTACGGCTCCGAGCCCTGC
ACTATGGCCGGGAGTGTGCCAATGGTTACCTGGAACTGCTGGACCACGTGCTGCTGACCCTTCAGAAGCC
AAACCCAGACCTGAAGCAGCAGCTAACTGGACACTCAAAGCGGGTTGCTGGCTCTGTGACTGAGCTCATC
CAGGCTGCTGAAGCCATGAAAGGAACAGAGTGGGTGGACCCAGAGGACCCTACTGTCATTGCTGAGAATG
AGCTCTTGGGAGCCGCAGCCGCCATCGAGGCTGCAGCCAAGAAGCTGGAGCAGCTGAAGCCCAGGGCCAA
ACCCAAGGAGGCGGATGAGTCCTTGAACTTTGAGGAACAAATCCTAGAAGCTGCCAAGTCCATCGCTGCA
GCCACCAGTGCACTGGTAAAGGCTGCGTCAGCAGCCCAGAGGGAGCTGGTGGCTCAAGGAAAGGTGGGCG
CCATTCCAGCCAATGCACTGGATGATGGGCAGTGGTCGCAGGGCCTCATTTCCGCTGCCCGTATGGTGGC
TGCGGCCACCAACAATCTGTGTGAAGCAGCTAACGCAGCTGTCCAGGGCCATGCTAGCCAGGAGAAACTC
ATTTCCTCAGCCAAGCAAGTAGCTGCCTCCACAGCTCAGCTCCTGGTAGCTTGCAAGGTCAAAGCAGATC
AGGACTCTGAGGCAATGAAACGGCTCCAGGCTGCTGGCAATGCAGTGAAGAGGGCCTCAGATAACCTGGT
AAAGGCGGCCCAGAAAGCTGCAGCCTTCGAAGACCAGGAGAATGAGACGGTGGTGGTGAAGGAGAAAATG
GTTGGGGGCATTGCCCAGATTATCGCAGCACAGGAAGAGATGCTTCGGAAGGAACGAGAGCTGGAAGAGG
CTCGGAAAAAGCTCGCCCAGATCCGGCAGCAGCAGTACAAGTTCTTGCCTTCAGAGCTTCGAGACGAGCA
CTAAAAAAGCCCTGTGTATTTAATGCAGACCCAGCCCAGAGACTGTGCCTGCCACTACCAAAGCCTTCTG
GGCTGCTCAGGACCCAAGCTGCCCAACCCC
