[The description below was written by a language model from this plasmid's Addgene catalogue record.]
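Description:
mKO2-Talin-R-15 is a mammalian expression plasmid that produces a fluorescent fusion between the monomeric orange fluorescent protein mKO2 (monomeric Kusabira Orange 2) and the rod domain of mouse talin. It is built on an mKO2 fluorescent-protein backbone recorded as about 4.75 kb without the insert. In bacteria it is maintained as a high-copy plasmid under kanamycin selection. In mammalian cells a neomycin resistance marker allows stable transfectants to be selected with G418. The record does not name the replication origin and includes no feature table, so the exact layout of the backbone elements is not documented here.

The fusion is driven by the CMV promoter, a strong constitutive promoter in most mammalian cell lines. The listed sequencing primers, one in CMV and one in the SV40 polyadenylation signal, suggest that the cassette ends in an SV40 polyA signal. The insert is restricted to the talin rod region rather than the full-length protein, which also has an N-terminal head domain. The "15" in the name may refer to a linker length between the two parts, but the record does not confirm this, nor does it state whether mKO2 sits at the N- or C-terminus of the talin fragment.

The stated purpose is labelling of focal adhesions, where talin links integrins to the actin cytoskeleton. With an excitation maximum of 551 nm and an emission maximum of 565 nm, the construct serves as an orange marker for live- or fixed-cell fluorescence imaging of adhesion structures. It can also be combined with probes in other colour channels.
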