Addgene plasmid #57898: mKO2-Talin-R-15
Purpose: Localization: Focal Adhesions, Excitation: 551, Emission: 565
Depositing lab: Michael Davidson. Depositing organization: Florida State University, Tallahassee.
Backbone
  Vector backbone: mKO2
  Backbone size w/o insert (bp): 4750
  Vector type: Mammalian Expression
  Selectable markers: Neomycin (select with G418)
Growth in bacteria
  Bacterial resistance: Kanamycin, 50 μg/mL
  Growth temperature: 37°C
  Growth strain: DH5alpha
  Copy number: High Copy
Gene/Insert
  Gene/Insert name: Talin R (alt name: NM_011602.5)
  Species: M. musculus (mouse)
  Mutation: Talin Rod Domain
  Promoter: CMV
  Tag / fusion protein: mKO2
  Cloning method: Unknown
  Sequencing primers: 5′ CMV-F; 3′ SV40pA-R
Terms and licenses: Academic/Nonprofit Terms; Industry Terms: Not Available to Industry
Depositor comments: . Excitation = 551; Emission = 565
How to cite: mKO2-Talin-R-15 was a gift from Michael Davidson (Addgene plasmid # 57898 ; http://n2t.net/addgene:57898 ; RRID:Addgene_57898)
